Addgene plasmid #246936: pHIVT9-NAT-3xFlag-SMARCAL1-ΔN
Purpose: Lentiviral vector that expresses Flag-tagged SMARCAL1 with a deletion of the RPA-binding domain located in the N-terminal region (ΔN)
Depositing lab: Daniel Durocher. Publication: Profound synthetic lethality between SMARCAL1 and FANCM. Feng S, Liu K, Shang J, Hoeg L, Pastore G, Yang W, Roy S, Sastre-Moreno G, Young JTF, Wu W, Xu D, Durocher D. Mol Cell. 2024 Dec 5;84(23):4522-4537.e7. doi: 10.1016/j.molcel.2024.10.016. Epub 2024 Nov 6. PubMed 39510066.
Backbone
  Vector backbone: pHIVT9-NAT-3xFlag
  Backbone size w/o insert (bp): 7859
  Total vector size (bp): 10625
  Vector type: Mammalian Expression, Lentiviral
  Selectable markers: Nourseothricin (clonNAT)
Growth in bacteria
  Bacterial resistance: Ampicillin, 100 μg/mL
  Growth temperature: 37°C
  Growth strain: NEB Stable
  Copy number: High Copy
Gene/Insert
  Gene/Insert name: SMARCAL1
  Species: H. sapiens (human)
  Insert size (bp): 2766
  Entrez Gene: SMARCAL1 (a.k.a. HARP, HHARP)
  Promoter: EF-1-alpha promoter
  Tag / fusion protein: 3XFLAG (N terminal on insert)
  Cloning method: Unknown
  Sequencing primers: 5′ gcttggcacttgatgtaattctcc
Terms and licenses: Academic/Nonprofit Terms; Industry Terms: Not Available to Industry
How to cite: pHIVT9-NAT-3xFlag-SMARCAL1-ΔN was a gift from Daniel Durocher (Addgene plasmid # 246936 ; http://n2t.net/addgene:246936 ; RRID:Addgene_246936)
