[The description below was written by a language model from this plasmid's Addgene catalogue record and pLannotate feature annotations shown in this document.]
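Description:
pHIVT9-NAT-3xFlag-SMARCAL1-ΔN is a 10.6 kb HIV-1-based lentiviral transfer vector for stable expression of a mutant human SMARCAL1 in mammalian cells. It is maintained in bacteria as a high-copy plasmid through a ColE1/pUC-type origin and an ampicillin resistance gene (β-lactamase). The viral genome is transcribed from a CMV enhancer/promoter fused to a truncated 5' LTR. It carries the usual cis-acting elements: the Ψ packaging signal with a gag fragment, the Rev response element for Rev-dependent nuclear export, and the cPPT/CTS. A nef fragment and a second truncated LTR close the cassette at the 3' end. Packaging functions are not annotated on the plasmid, so they would have to be supplied in trans.

The internal expression unit is driven by the human EF-1α core promoter with its intron A. It encodes an N-terminal 3xFLAG tag followed by a 2,766 bp SMARCAL1 open reading frame. SMARCAL1 (HARP) is an ATP-dependent annealing helicase that acts at stalled replication forks, and the ΔN version lacks the RPA-binding domain in its N-terminal region. Downstream, an EMCV IRES allows translation of a streptothricin acetyltransferase from the same transcript, giving nourseothricin (clonNAT) resistance for selecting transduced cells. The feature table also reports a CD52-matching segment after the resistance gene, but the record does not explain its role.

The construct comes from a study of synthetic lethality between SMARCAL1 and FANCM. The record does not spell out its specific use, but a vector of this design would suit comparing the RPA-binding-deficient protein with other SMARCAL1 variants, with the FLAG tag available for detection or immunoprecipitation.
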