Features (pLannotate 1.2.2; 22 found; start..end, strand, type, name):
    119..299     +  LTR            5' LTR (truncated): truncated 5' long terminal repeat (LTR) from HIV-1
    361..949     -  rep_origin     ori: high-copy-number ColE1/pMB1/pBR322/pUC origin of replication
   1120..1980    -  CDS            AmpR: β-lactamase; bla; confers resistance to ampicillin, carbenicillin, and related antibiotics
   1981..2085    -  promoter       AmpR promoter: bla
   2144..2196    -  misc_feature   bom (fragment): basis of mobility region from pBR322
   2351..2730    +  enhancer       CMV enhancer: human cytomegalovirus immediate early enhancer
   2731..2930    +  promoter       CMV promoter: human cytomegalovirus (CMV) immediate early promoter
   2948..3128    +  LTR            5' LTR (truncated): truncated 5' long terminal repeat (LTR) from HIV-1
   3175..3300    +  misc_feature   HIV-1 Ψ: packaging signal of human immunodeficiency virus type 1
   3284..3622    +  CDS            HIV-1 gag (fragment): gag protein from human immunodeficiency virus 1; gag
   3797..4030    +  misc_feature   RRE: The Rev response element (RRE) of HIV-1 allows for Rev-dependent mRNA export from the nucleus to the cytoplasm.
   4407..4507    +  CDS            Rev (fragment): human immunodeficiency virus 1 (HIV-1) Rev protein; rev; enhances nuclear export of unspliced and incompletely spliced viral mRNAs
   4557..4674    +  misc_feature   cPPT/CTS: central polypurine tract and central termination sequence of HIV-1
   4756..4967    +  promoter       EF-1α core promoter: core promoter for human elongation factor EF-1α
   4968..5906    +  intron         EF-1α intron A: intron upstream of the start codon of human EF-1α
   5927..5976    +  CDS            3xFLAG (fragment): three tandem FLAG® epitope tags, followed by an enterokinase cleavage site
   6011..8776    +  CDS            SMARCAL1: SMAL1_HUMAN - Also known as HARP. Experimental evidence at protein level: Swiss-Prot protein existence level 1. ATP-dependent annealing helicase that binds selectively to fork DNA relative to ssDNA or dsDNA and catalyzes the rewinding of the stably unwound DNA. Rewinds single-stranded DNA bubbles that are stably bound by replication protein A (RPA). Acts throughout the genome to reanneal stably unwound DNA, performing the opposite reaction of many enzymes, such as helicases and polymerases, that unwind DNA. May play an important role in DNA damage response by acting at stalled replication fork
   8796..9382    +  misc_feature   IRES2: internal ribosome entry site (IRES) of the encephalomyocarditis virus (EMCV)
   9371..9952    +  CDS            sta: STA_STRLA - Experimental evidence at protein level: Swiss-Prot protein existence level 1. Involved in resistance to streptothricin, a broad-spectrum antibiotic produced by streptomycetes. Detoxifies streptothricin via acetylation of the beta amino group of the first beta-lysyl moiety of streptothricin. From Streptomyces lavendulae.
  10016..10198   +  CDS            CD52: CD52_HUMAN - Also known as CDW52, HE5. Experimental evidence at protein level: Swiss-Prot protein existence level 1. May play a role in carrying and orienting carbohydrate, as well as having a more specific role. From Homo sapiens (Human).
  10214..10235   +  misc_feature   MCS (fragment): pBluescript multiple cloning site
  10237..112     +  CDS            nef (fragment) (across the origin): NEF_HV1LA - Experimental evidence at protein level: Swiss-Prot protein existence level 1. Extracellular Nef protein targets CD4(+) T-lymphocytes for apoptosis by interacting with CXCR4 surface receptors. From Human immunodeficiency virus type 1 group M subtype B (isolate Lai) (HIV-1).
>Addgene plasmid #246936 | pHIVT9-NAT-3xFlag-SMARCAL1-ΔN | addgene full sequence | sequence record 494360 | Addgene NGS Result
GTTACACCCTGTGAGCCTGCATGGGATGGATGACCCGGAGAGAGAAGTATTAGAGTGGAGGTTTGACAGC
CGCCTAGCATTTCATCACATGGCCCGAGAGCTGCATCCGGACTGTACTGGGTCTCTCTGGTTAGACCAGA
TCTGAGCCTGGGAGCTCTCTGGCTAACTAGGGAACCCACTGCTTAAGCCTCAATAAAGCTTGCCTTGAGT
GCTTCAAGTAGTGTGTGCCCGTCTGTTGTGTGACTCTGGTAACTAGAGATCCCTCAGACCCTTTTAGTCA
GTGTGGAAAATCTCTAGCAGCATGTGAGCAAAAGGCCAGCAAAAGGCCAGGAACCGTAAAAAGGCCGCGT
TGCTGGCGTTTTTCCATAGGCTCCGCCCCCCTGACGAGCATCACAAAAATCGACGCTCAAGTCAGAGGTG
GCGAAACCCGACAGGACTATAAAGATACCAGGCGTTTCCCCCTGGAAGCTCCCTCGTGCGCTCTCCTGTT
CCGACCCTGCCGCTTACCGGATACCTGTCCGCCTTTCTCCCTTCGGGAAGCGTGGCGCTTTCTCATAGCT
CACGCTGTAGGTATCTCAGTTCGGTGTAGGTCGTTCGCTCCAAGCTGGGCTGTGTGCACGAACCCCCCGT
TCAGCCCGACCGCTGCGCCTTATCCGGTAACTATCGTCTTGAGTCCAACCCGGTAAGACACGACTTATCG
CCACTGGCAGCAGCCACTGGTAACAGGATTAGCAGAGCGAGGTATGTAGGCGGTGCTACAGAGTTCTTGA
AGTGGTGGCCTAACTACGGCTACACTAGAAGAACAGTATTTGGTATCTGCGCTCTGCTGAAGCCAGTTAC
CTTCGGAAAAAGAGTTGGTAGCTCTTGATCCGGCAAACAAACCACCGCTGGTAGCGGTGGTTTTTTTGTT
TGCAAGCAGCAGATTACGCGCAGAAAAAAAGGATCTCAAGAAGATCCTTTGATCTTTTCTACGGGGTCTG
ACGCTCAGTGGAACGAAAACTCACGTTAAGGGATTTTGGTCATGAGATTATCAAAAAGGATCTTCACCTA
GATCCTTTTAAATTAAAAATGAAGTTTTAAATCAATCTAAAGTATATATGAGTAAACTTGGTCTGACAGT
TACCAATGCTTAATCAGTGAGGCACCTATCTCAGCGATCTGTCTATTTCGTTCATCCATAGTTGCCTGAC
TCCCCGTCGTGTAGATAACTACGATACGGGAGGGCTTACCATCTGGCCCCAGTGCTGCAATGATACCGCG
AGACCCACGCTCACCGGCTCCAGATTTATCAGCAATAAACCAGCCAGCCGGAAGGGCCGAGCGCAGAAGT
GGTCCTGCAACTTTATCCGCCTCCATCCAGTCTATTAATTGTTGCCGGGAAGCTAGAGTAAGTAGTTCGC
CAGTTAATAGTTTGCGCAACGTTGTTGCCATTGCTACAGGCATCGTGGTGTCACGCTCGTCGTTTGGTAT
GGCTTCATTCAGCTCCGGTTCCCAACGATCAAGGCGAGTTACATGATCCCCCATGTTGTGCAAAAAAGCG
GTTAGCTCCTTCGGTCCTCCGATCGTTGTCAGAAGTAAGTTGGCCGCAGTGTTATCACTCATGGTTATGG
CAGCACTGCATAATTCTCTTACTGTCATGCCATCCGTAAGATGCTTTTCTGTGACTGGTGAGTACTCAAC
CAAGTCATTCTGAGAATAGTGTATGCGGCGACCGAGTTGCTCTTGCCCGGCGTCAATACGGGATAATACC
GCGCCACATAGCAGAACTTTAAAAGTGCTCATCATTGGAAAACGTTCTTCGGGGCGAAAACTCTCAAGGA
TCTTACCGCTGTTGAGATCCAGTTCGATGTAACCCACTCGTGCACCCAACTGATCTTCAGCATCTTTTAC
TTTCACCAGCGTTTCTGGGTGAGCAAAAACAGGAAGGCAAAATGCCGCAAAAAAGGGAATAAGGGCGACA
CGGAAATGTTGAATACTCATACTCTTCCTTTTTCAATATTATTGAAGCATTTATCAGGGTTATTGTCTCA
TGAGCGGATACATATTTGAATGTATTTAGAAAAATAAACAAATAGGGGTTCCGCGCACATTTCCCCGAAA
AGTGCCACCTGACGTCGACGGATCGGGAGATCTCCCGATCCCCTATGGTGCACTCTCAGTACAATCTGCT
CTGATGCCGCATAGTTAAGCCAGTATCTGCTCCCTGCTTGTGTGTTGGAGGTCGCTGAGTAGTGCGCGAG
CAAAATTTAAGCTACAACAAGGCAAGGCTTGACCGACAATTGCATGAAGAATCTGCTTAGGGTTAGGCGT
TTTGCGCTGCTTCGCGATGTACGGGCCAGATATACGCGTTGACATTGATTATTGACTAGTTATTAATAGT
AATCAATTACGGGGTCATTAGTTCATAGCCCATATATGGAGTTCCGCGTTACATAACTTACGGTAAATGG
CCCGCCTGGCTGACCGCCCAACGACCCCCGCCCATTGACGTCAATAATGACGTATGTTCCCATAGTAACG
CCAATAGGGACTTTCCATTGACGTCAATGGGTGGAGTATTTACGGTAAACTGCCCACTTGGCAGTACATC
AAGTGTATCATATGCCAAGTACGCCCCCTATTGACGTCAATGACGGTAAATGGCCCGCCTGGCATTATGC
CCAGTACATGACCTTATGGGACTTTCCTACTTGGCAGTACATCTACGTATTAGTCATCGCTATTACCATG
GTGATGCGGTTTTGGCAGTACATCAATGGGCGTGGATAGCGGTTTGACTCACGGGGATTTCCAAGTCTCC
ACCCCATTGACGTCAATGGGAGTTTGTTTTGGCACCAAAATCAACGGGACTTTCCAAAATGTCGTAACAA
CTCCGCCCCATTGACGCAAATGGGCGGTAGGCGTGTACGGTGGGAGGTCTATATAAGCAGCGCGTTTTGC
CTGTACTGGGTCTCTCTGGTTAGACCAGATCTGAGCCTGGGAGCTCTCTGGCTAACTAGGGAACCCACTG
CTTAAGCCTCAATAAAGCTTGCCTTGAGTGCTTCAAGTAGTGTGTGCCCGTCTGTTGTGTGACTCTGGTA
ACTAGAGATCCCTCAGACCCTTTTAGTCAGTGTGGAAAATCTCTAGCAGTGGCGCCCGAACAGGGACTTG
AAAGCGAAAGGGAAACCAGAGGAGCTCTCTCGACGCAGGACTCGGCTTGCTGAAGCGCGCACGGCAAGAG
GCGAGGGGCGGCGACTGGTGAGTACGCCAAAAATTTTGACTAGCGGAGGCTAGAAGGAGAGAGATGGGTG
CGAGAGCGTCAGTATTAAGCGGGGGAGAATTAGATCGCGATGGGAAAAAATTCGGTTAAGGCCAGGGGGA
AAGAAAAAATATAAATTAAAACATATAGTATGGGCAAGCAGGGAGCTAGAACGATTCGCAGTTAATCCTG
GCCTGTTAGAAACATCAGAAGGCTGTAGACAAATACTGGGACAGCTACAACCATCCCTTCAGACAGGATC
AGAAGAACTTAGATCATTATATAATACAGTAGCAACCCTCTATTGTGTGCATCAAAGGATAGAGATAAAA
GACACCAAGGAAGCTTTAGACAAGATAGAGGAAGAGCAAAACAAAAGTAAGACCACCGCACAGCAAGCGG
CCGGCCGCTGATCTTCAGACCTGGAGGAGGAGATATGAGGGACAATTGGAGAAGTGAATTATATAAATAT
AAAGTAGTAAAAATTGAACCATTAGGAGTAGCACCCACCAAGGCAAAGAGAAGAGTGGTGCAGAGAGAAA
AAAGAGCAGTGGGAATAGGAGCTTTGTTCCTTGGGTTCTTGGGAGCAGCAGGAAGCACTATGGGCGCAGC
GTCAATGACGCTGACGGTACAGGCCAGACAATTATTGTCTGGTATAGTGCAGCAGCAGAACAATTTGCTG
AGGGCTATTGAGGCGCAACAGCATCTGTTGCAACTCACAGTCTGGGGCATCAAGCAGCTCCAGGCAAGAA
TCCTGGCTGTGGAAAGATACCTAAAGGATCAACAGCTCCTGGGGATTTGGGGTTGCTCTGGAAAACTCAT
TTGCACCACTGCTGTGCCTTGGAATGCTAGTTGGAGTAATAAATCTCTGGAACAGATTTGGAATCACACG
ACCTGGATGGAGTGGGACAGAGAAATTAACAATTACACAAGCTTAATACACTCCTTAATTGAAGAATCGC
AAAACCAGCAAGAAAAGAATGAACAAGAATTATTGGAATTAGATAAATGGGCAAGTTTGTGGAATTGGTT
TAACATAACAAATTGGCTGTGGTATATAAAATTATTCATAATGATAGTAGGAGGCTTGGTAGGTTTAAGA
ATAGTTTTTGCTGTACTTTCTATAGTGAATAGAGTTAGGCAGGGATATTCACCATTATCGTTTCAGACCC
ACCTCCCAACCCCGAGGGGACCCGACAGGCCCGAAGGAATAGAAGAAGAAGGTGGAGAGAGAGACAGAGA
CAGATCCATTCGATTAGTGAACGGATCGGCACTGCGTGCGCCAATTCTGCAGACAAATGGCAGTATTCAT
CCACAATTTTAAAAGAAAAGGGGGGATTGGGGGGTACAGTGCAGGGGAAAGAATAGTAGACATAATAGCA
ACAGACATACAAACTAAAGAATTACAAAAACAAATTACAAAAATTCAAAATTTTCGGGTTTATTACAGGG
ACAGCAGAGATCCAGTTTGGTTAGTACCGGGCCCGCTCTAGCGTGAGGCTCCGGTGCCCGTCAGTGGGCA
GAGCGCACATCGCCCACAGTCCCCGAGAAGTTGGGGGGAGGGGTCGGCAATTGAACCGGTGCCTAGAGAA
GGTGGCGCGGGGTAAACTGGGAAAGTGATGTCGTGTACTGGCTCCGCCTTTTTCCCGAGGGTGGGGGAGA
ACCGTACCCCCGTGCAGTAGTCGCCGTGAACGTTCTTTTTCGCAACGGGTTTGCCGCCAGAACACAGGTA
AGTGCCGTGTGTGGTTCCCGCGGGCCTGGCCTCTTTACGGGTTATGGCCCTTGCGTGCCTTGAATTACTT
CCACCTGGCTGCAGTACGTGATTCTTGATCCCGAGCTTCGGGTTGGAAGTGGGTGGGAGAGTTCGAGGCC
TTGCGCTTAAGGAGCCCCTTCGCCTCGTGCTTGAGTTGAGGCCTGGCCTGGGCGCTGGGGCCGCCGCGTG
CGAATCTGGTGGCACCTTCGCGCCTGTCTCGCTGCTTTCGATAAGTCTCTAGCCATTTAAAATTTTTGAT
GACCTGCTGCGACGCTTTTTTTCTGGCAAGATAGTCTTGTAAATGCGGGCCAAGATCTGCACACTGGTAT
TTCGGTTTTTGGGGCCGCGGGCGGCGACGGGGCCCGTGCGTCCCAGCGCACATGTTCGGCGAGGCGGGGC
CTGCGAGCGCGGCCACCGAGAATCGGACGGGGGTAGTCTCAAGCTGGCCGGCCTGCTCTGGTGCCTGGCC
TCGCGCCGCCGTGTATCGCCCCGCCCTGGGCGGCAAGGCTGGCCCGGTCGGCACCAGTTGCGTGAGCGGA
AAGATGGCCGCTTCCCGGCCCTGCTGCAGGGAGCTCAAAATGGAGGACGCGGCGCTCGGGAGAGCGGGCG
GGTGAGTCACCCACACAAAGGAAAAGGGCCTTTCCGTCCTCAGCCGTCGCTTCATGTGACTCCACGGAGT
ACCGGGCGCCGTCCAGGCACCTCGATTAGTTCTCGAGCTTTTGGAGTACGTCGTCTTTAGGTTGGGGGGA
GGGGTTTTATGCGATGGAGTTTCCCCACACTGAGTGGGTGGAGACTGAAGTTAGGCCAGCTTGGCACTTG
ATGTAATTCTCCTTGGAATTTGCCCTTTTTGAGTTTGGATCTTGGTTCATTCTCAAGCCTCAGACAGTGG
TTCAAAGTTTTTTTCTTCCATTTCAGGTGTCGTGAGCGGCCGCATGGACTACAAAGACCATGACGGTGAT
TATAAAGATCATGACATCGACTACAAAGACGATGACGACAAGGCTAGCGGTAGCGGTAGCCATCAGAGGA
CTAGCTCGGGCACCTCCATTGCTGGCAACCCATTCCAGGCCAAGCAAGGCCCATCCCAAAATTTCCCAAG
GGAGTCTTGTAAGCCAGTGAGCCATGGTGTCATTTTCAAGCAACAGAATCTCAGTAGCTCATCTAATGCT
GACCAAAGACCTCATGATTCCCACAGTTTTCAGGCAAAGGGAATATGGAAAAAGCCAGAAGAAATGCCCA
CAGCCTGCCCAGGCCACAGTCCACGTAGTCAAATGGCTCTCACTGGAATCTCTCCTCCCTTGGCACAAAG
TCCTCCAGAGGTCCCTAAACAACAGCTCTTGAGTTATGAGTTAGGTCAAGGTCATGCTCAGGCTTCACCT
GAGATCAGGTTCACACCCTTTGCTAACCCAACTCATAAGCCTCTGGCCAAACCAAAGAGTTCCCAAGAGA
CACCAGCTCATTCCTCTGGACAGCCTCCCAGGGATGCTAAGTTAGAGGCCAAGACAGCAAAAGCCTCCCC
TTCGGGGCAGAACATTTCTTACATCCATTCTAGCTCAGAGAGTGTAACGCCCAGGACAGAAGGAAGACTC
CAGCAGAAGTCAGGGTCCTCAGTCCAAAAAGGAGTGAACTCTCAGAAGGGAAAGTGCGTAAGGAACGGCG
ATCGTTTCCAGGTGTTGATTGGGTACAATGCAGAACTCATTGCAGTGTTTAAGACCCTGCCCAGCAAGAA
TTATGATCCTGACACCAAGACGTGGAACTTCAGCATGAATGACTATAGTGCCCTGATGAAAGCAGCCCAG
AGCCTCCCCACGGTCAACCTGCAGCCTCTGGAATGGGCCTATGGCAGCAGCGAGTCACCCTCCACCAGCA
GTGAGGGACAGGCCGGCCTTCCATCAGCTCCATCCCTTTCATTTGTCAAAGGGCGATGCATGCTCATCTC
CAGGGCCTACTTCGAGGCAGACATCAGTTATTCACAGGACCTTATTGCGCTTTTTAAACAGATGGATTCC
AGAAGATATGATGTCAAGACCAGGAAGTGGAGCTTTCTCTTGGAAGAGCACAGTAAACTAATTGCAAAGG
TGCGCTGCCTCCCACAAGTTCAGCTGGACCCTCTGCCCACGACTCTCACCCTGGCGTTTGCTTCTCAGCT
CAAGAAGACATCTCTCAGTCTCACGCCAGATGTCCCAGAGGCAGACCTTTCTGAAGTGGACCCCAAGCTC
GTGTCTAATCTGATGCCCTTTCAGAGAGCTGGAGTCAATTTTGCCATAGCCAAAGGAGGCCGCCTGCTGC
TCGCTGACGACATGGGCCTGGGGAAGACCATCCAAGCCATCTGCATCGCAGCCTTTTACCGGAAGGAGTG
GCCGCTCCTGGTGGTGGTGCCATCCTCCGTGCGCTTCACCTGGGAGCAGGCCTTCCTTCGGTGGCTGCCA
TCTCTGAGCCCAGATTGCATCAACGTCGTGGTGACTGGGAAGGACCGCCTGACAGCTGGCCTGATCAACA
TTGTCAGCTTTGACCTTCTTAGCAAGTTGGAAAAACAGCTAAAAACCCCTTTTAAAGTTGTCATCATTGA
TGAATCTCACTTCCTCAAAAACAGTAGGACTGCCCGCTGTCGAGCAGCTATGCCGGTCCTAAAGGTTGCC
AAGAGGGTGATCCTGTTGTCGGGCACACCAGCCATGTCCCGGCCCGCAGAGCTCTACACGCAGATCATCG
CAGTCAAGCCAACTTTCTTCCCCCAGTTTCATGCCTTTGGACTTCGCTACTGTGATGCCAAACGGATGCC
TTGGGGGTGGGACTACTCAGGTTCCTCCAACCTGGGAGAGCTGAAGCTCCTGCTGGAGGAAGCAGTCATG
CTGCGGCGCCTCAAGTCCGACGTCCTTTCCCAGCTGCCTGCCAAGCAGCGCAAGATAGTGGTGATTGCCC
CAGGACGGATCAATGCCAGGACCAGAGCTGCCCTGGATGCTGCAGCCAAGGAAATGACCACCAAGGACAA
AACTAAACAGCAGCAGAAAGATGCCCTCATTCTCTTCTTCAACAGAACAGCTGAAGCTAAAATCCCATCT
GTCATTGAATATATCTTGGACCTACTGGAAAGTGGAAGAGAGAAGTTTTTAGTATTTGCACACCATAAGG
TGGTCCTGGACGCAATTACGCAAGAGCTTGAGAGAAAGCACGTGCAGCACATCCGCATCGATGGCTCCAC
CTCATCAGCTGAGCGGGAGGACCTGTGCCAGCAGTTCCAACTGTCGGAGAGGCATGCTGTGGCCGTGCTG
TCCATCACCGCTGCCAATATGGGCCTCACCTTCTCCTCGGCTGACCTGGTGGTGTTTGCTGAGCTGTTTT
GGAACCCAGGGGTGCTGATCCAGGCTGAGGACCGCGTGCACCGCATTGGACAGACCAGCTCCGTGGGCAT
TCACTACCTCGTGGCAAAGGGCACAGCTGATGACTACCTTTGGCCCCTGATTCAAGAGAAGATTAAAGTT
CTGGCAGAAGCCGGGCTTTCTGAGACCAATTTTTCAGAAATGACAGAATCCACTGATTACCTCTACAAGG
ACCCAAAGCAGCAGAAGATCTACGACCTATTCCAGAAGTCCTTTGAGAAAGAAGGAAGTGATATGGAGCT
CCTGGAAGCAGCAGAGTCCTTTGACCCAGGAAGTGCTTCAGGAACATCTGGAAGTAGTTCCCAGAACATG
GGAGACACCCTGGATGAAAGCTCATTGACAGCCAGTCCACAGAAGAAAAGGAGATTTGAATTTTTTGATA
ACTGGGACAGCTTTACGTCTCCCCTGTAACCCGGGCTAGGATCCGCCCCTCTCCCTCCCCCCCCCCTAAC
GTTACTGGCCGAAGCCGCTTGGAATAAGGCCGGTGTGCGTTTGTCTATATGTTATTTTCCACCATATTGC
CGTCTTTTGGCAATGTGAGGGCCCGGAAACCTGGCCCTGTCTTCTTGACGAGCATTCCTAGGGGTCTTTC
CCCTCTCGCCAAAGGAATGCAAGGTCTGTTGAATGTCGTGAAGGAAGCAGTTCCTCTGGAAGCTTCTTGA
AGACAAACAACGTCTGTAGCGACCCTTTGCAGGCAGCGGAACCCCCCACCTGGCGACAGGTGCCTCTGCG
GCCAAAAGCCACGTGTATAAGATACACCTGCAAAGGCGGCACAACCCCAGTGCCACGTTGTGAGTTGGAT
AGTTGTGGAAAGAGTCAAATGGCTCTCCTCAAGCGTATTCAACAAGGGGCTGAAGGATGCCCAGAAGGTA
CCCCATTGTATGGGATCTGATCTGGGGCCTCGGTACACATGCTTTACATGTGTTTAGTCGAGGTTAAAAA
AACGTCTAGGCCCCCCGAACCACGGGGACGTGGTTTTCCTTTGAAAAACACGATGATAATATGGCCACAA
CCATGGGCACCACCCTGGACGACACGGCTTACCGATACCGCACCAGTGTCCCTGGGGACGCCGAGGCCAT
CGAGGCACTGGATGGGTCCTTCACCACCGACACCGTCTTCCGCGTCACCGCCACCGGGGACGGCTTCACC
CTGCGGGAGGTGCCGGTGGACCCGCCCCTGACCAAGGTGTTCCCCGACGACGAATCGGACGACGAATCGG
ACGACGGGGAGGACGGCGACCCGGACTCCCGGACGTTCGTCGCGTACGGGGACGACGGCGACCTGGCGGG
CTTCGTGGTCGTCTCGTACTCCGGCTGGAACCGCCGGCTGACCGTCGAGGACATTGAGGTAGCACCCGAG
CACAGGGGACACGGGGTGGGACGGGCATTGATGGGACTGGCTACCGAGTTCGCCAGAGAACGGGGAGCTG
GTCATCTTTGGCTCGAAGTCACCAACGTCAACGCACCGGCGATCCACGCTTACCGGCGGATGGGGTTCAC
CCTCTGCGGCCTGGACACCGCCCTGTACGACGGCACCGCCTCGGACGGCGAGCAGGCGCTCTACATGTCC
ATGCCCTGCCCCGGCAGTGGCGAGGGCAGAGGAAGTCTGCTAACATGCGGTGACGTCGAGGAGAATCCTG
GCCCAATGAAGCGCTTCCTCTTCCTCCTACTCACCATCAGCCTCCTGGTTATGGTACAGATACAAACTGG
ACTCTCAGGACAAAACGACACCAGCCAAACCAGCAGCCCCTCAGCATCCAGCAACATAAGCGGAGGCATT
TTCCTTTTCTTCGTGGCTAATGCCATAATCCACCTCTTCTGCTTCAGTTGAGGCGCGCCAAATTTATCGA
TACCGTCGACTTCGATCGAGACCTAGAAAAACATGGAGCAATCACAAGTAGCAATACAGCAGCTACCAAT
GCTGATTGTGCCTGGCTAGAAGCACAAGAGGAGGAGGAGGTGGGTTTTCCAGTCACACCTCAGGTACCTT
TAAGACCAATGACTTACAAGGCAGCTGTAGATCTTAGCCACTTTTTAAAAGAAAAGGGGGGACTGGAAGG
GCTAATTCACTCCCAACGAAGACAAGATATCCTTGATCTGTGGATCTACCACACACAAGGCTACTTCCCT
GATTGGCAGAACTACACACCAGGGCCAGGGATCAGATATCCACTGACCTTTGGATGGTGCTACAAGCTAG
TACCAGTTGAGCAAGAGAAGGTAGAAGAAGCCAATGAAGGAGAGAACACCCGCTT
